>Addgene plasmid #76856 | ITPKA gRNA (BRDN0001146498) | addgene full sequence | sequence record 186640 | Addgene Assembled Sequence
CCCGGGTGCAAAGATGGATAAAGTTTTAAACAGAGAGGAATCTTTGCAGCTAATGGACCTTCTAGGTCTT
GAAAGGAGTGGGAATTGGCTCCGGTGCCCGTCAGTGGGCAGAGCGCACATCGCCCACAGTCCCCGAGAAG
TTGGGGGGAGGGGTCGGCAATTGATCCGGTGCCTAGAGAAGGTGGCGCGGGGTAAACTGGGAAAGTGATG
TCGTGTACTGGCTCCGCCTTTTTCCCGAGGGTGGGGGAGAACCGTATATAAGTGCAGTAGTCGCCGTGAA
CGTTCTTTTTCGCAACGGGTTTGCCGCCAGAACACAGGTAAGTGCCGTGTGTGGTTCCCGCGGGCCTGGC
CTCTTTACGGGTTATGGCCCTTGCGTGCCTTGAATTACTTCCACCTGGCTGCAGTACGTGATTCTTGATC
CCGAGCTTCGGGTTGGAAGTGGGTGGGAGAGTTCGAGGCCTTGCGCTTAAGGAGCCCCTTCGCCTCGTGC
TTGAGTTGAGGCCTGGCCTGGGCGCTGGGGCCGCCGCGTGCGAATCTGGTGGCACCTTCGCGCCTGTCTC
GCTGCTTTCGATAAGTCTCTAGCCATTTAAAATTTTTGATGACCTGCTGCGACGCTTTTTTTCTGGCAAG
ATAGTCTTGTAAATGCGGGCCAAGATCTGCACACTGGTATTTCGGTTTTTGGGGCCGCGGGCGGCGACGG
GGCCCGTGCGTCCCAGCGCACATGTTCGGCGAGGCGGGGCCTGCGAGCGCGGCCACCGAGAATCGGACGG
GGGTAGTCTCAAGCTGGCCGGCCTGCTCTGGTGCCTGGCCTCGCGCCGCCGTGTATCGCCCCGCCCTGGG
CGGCAAGGCTGGCCCGGTCGGCACCAGTTGCGTGAGCGGAAAGATGGCCGCTTCCCGGCCCTGCTGCAGG
GAGCTCAAAATGGAGGACGCGGCGCTCGGGAGAGCGGGCGGGTGAGTCACCCACACAAAGGAAAAGGGCC
TTTCCGTCCTCAGCCGTCGCTTCATGTGACTCCACGGAGTACCGGGCGCCGTCCAGGCACCTCGATTAGT
TCTCGAGCTTTTGGAGTACGTCGTCTTTAGGTTGGGGGGAGGGGTTTTATGCGATGGAGTTTCCCCACAC
TGAGTGGGTGGAGACTGAAGTTAGGCCAGCTTGGCACTTGATGTAATTCTCCTTGGAATTTGCCCTTTTT
GAGTTTGGATCTTGGTTCATTCTCAAGCCTCAGACAGTGGTTCAAAGTTTTTTTCTTCCATTTCAGGTGT
CGTGACGTACGGCCACCATGACCGAGTACAAGCCCACGGTGCGCCTCGCCACCCGCGACGACGTCCCCAG
GGCCGTACGCACCCTCGCCGCCGCGTTCGCCGACTACCCCGCCACGCGCCACACCGTCGATCCGGACCGC
CACATCGAGCGGGTCACCGAGCTGCAAGAACTCTTCCTCACGCGCGTCGGGCTCGACATCGGCAAGGTGT
GGGTCGCGGACGACGGCGCCGCCGTGGCGGTCTGGACCACGCCGGAGAGCGTCGAAGCGGGGGCGGTGTT
CGCCGAGATCGGCCCGCGCATGGCCGAGTTGAGCGGTTCCCGGCTGGCCGCGCAGCAACAGATGGAAGGC
CTCCTGGCGCCGCACCGGCCCAAGGAGCCCGCGTGGTTCCTGGCCACCGTCGGAGTCTCGCCCGACCACC
AGGGCAAGGGTCTGGGCAGCGCCGTCGTGCTCCCCGGAGTGGAGGCGGCCGAGCGCGCCGGGGTGCCCGC
CTTCCTGGAGACCTCCGCGCCCCGCAACCTCCCCTTCTACGAGCGGCTCGGCTTCACCGTCACCGCCGAC
GTCGAGGTGCCCGAAGGACCGCGCACCTGGTGCATGACCCGCAAGCCCGGTGCCTGAACGCGTTAAGTCG
ACAATCAACCTCTGGATTACAAAATTTGTGAAAGATTGACTGGTATTCTTAACTATGTTGCTCCTTTTAC
GCTATGTGGATACGCTGCTTTAATGCCTTTGTATCATGCTATTGCTTCCCGTATGGCTTTCATTTTCTCC
TCCTTGTATAAATCCTGGTTGCTGTCTCTTTATGAGGAGTTGTGGCCCGTTGTCAGGCAACGTGGCGTGG
TGTGCACTGTGTTTGCTGACGCAACCCCCACTGGTTGGGGCATTGCCACCACCTGTCAGCTCCTTTCCGG
GACTTTCGCTTTCCCCCTCCCTATTGCCACGGCGGAACTCATCGCCGCCTGCCTTGCCCGCTGCTGGACA
GGGGCTCGGCTGTTGGGCACTGACAATTCCGTGGTGTTGTCGGGGAAATCATCGTCCTTTCCTTGGCTGC
TCGCCTGTGTTGCCACCTGGATTCTGCGCGGGACGTCCTTCTGCTACGTCCCTTCGGCCCTCAATCCAGC
GGACCTTCCTTCCCGCGGCCTGCTGCCGGCTCTGCGGCCTCTTCCGCGTCTTCGCCTTCGCCCTCAGACG
AGTCGGATCTCCCTTTGGGCCGCCTCCCCGCGTCGACTTTAAGACCAATGACTTACAAGGCAGCTGTAGA
TCTTAGCCACTTTTTAAAAGAAAAGGGGGGACTGGAAGGGCTAATTCACTCCCAACGAAGACAAGATCTG
CTTTTTGCTTGTACTGGGTCTCTCTGGTTAGACCAGATCTGAGCCTGGGAGCTCTCTGGCTAACTAGGGA
ACCCACTGCTTAAGCCTCAATAAAGCTTGCCTTGAGTGCTTCAAGTAGTGTGTGCCCGTCTGTTGTGTGA
CTCTGGTAACTAGAGATCCCTCAGACCCTTTTAGTCAGTGTGGAAAATCTCTAGCAGTACGTATAGTAGT
TCATGTCATCTTATTATTCAGTATTTATAACTTGCAAAGAAATGAATATCAGAGAGTGAGAGGAACTTGT
TTATTGCAGCTTATAATGGTTACAAATAAAGCAATAGCATCACAAATTTCACAAATAAAGCATTTTTTTC
ACTGCATTCTAGTTGTGGTTTGTCCAAACTCATCAATGTATCTTATCATGTCTGGCTCTAGCTATCCCGC
CCCTAACTCCGCCCATCCCGCCCCTAACTCCGCCCAGTTCCGCCCATTCTCCGCCCCATGGCTGACTAAT
TTTTTTTATTTATGCAGAGGCCGAGGCCGCCTCGGCCTCTGAGCTATTCCAGAAGTAGTGAGGAGGCTTT
TTTGGAGGCCTAGGGACGTACCCAATTCGCCCTATAGTGAGTCGTATTACGCGCGCTCACTGGCCGTCGT
TTTACAACGTCGTGACTGGGAAAACCCTGGCGTTACCCAACTTAATCGCCTTGCAGCACATCCCCCTTTC
GCCAGCTGGCGTAATAGCGAAGAGGCCCGCACCGATCGCCCTTCCCAACAGTTGCGCAGCCTGAATGGCG
AATGGG
[124 nt withheld, positions 3367-3490]
C
[91 nt withheld, positions 3492-3582]
A
[49 nt withheld, positions 3584-3632]
CCTTTGACGTTGGAGTCCACGTTCTTT
[37 nt withheld, positions 3660-3696]
ACCCTATCTCGGTCTATTCTTTTGATTTATAAGGGATTTTGCCGATTTCGGCCTATTGGTTAAAAAATGA
GCTGATTTAACAAAAATTTAACGCGAATTTTAACAAAATATTAACGCTTACAATTTAGGTGGCACTTTTC
GGGGAAATGTGCGCGGAACCCCTATTTGTTTATTTTTCTAAATACATTCAAATATGTATCCGCTCATGAG
ACAATAACCCTGATAAATGCTTCAATAATATTGAAAAAGGAAGAGTATGAGTATTCAACATTTCCGTGTC
GCCCTTATTCCCTTTTTTGCGGCATTTTGCCTTCCTGTTTTTGCTCACCCAGAAACGCTGGTGAAAGTAA
AAGATGCTGAAGATCAGTTGGGTGCACGAGTGGGTTACATCGAACTGGATCTCAACAGCGGTAAGATCCT
TGAGAGTTTTCGCCCCGAAGAACGTTTTCCAATGATGAGCACTTTTAAAGTTCTGCTATGTGGCGCGGTA
TTATCCCGTATTGACGCCGGGCAAGAGCAACTCGGTCGCCGCATACACTATTCTCAGAATGACTTGGTTG
AGTACTCACCAGTCACAGAAAAGCATCTTACGGATGGCATGACAGTAAGAGAATTATGCAGTGCTGCCAT
AACCATGAGTGATAACACTGCGGCCAACTTACTTCTGACAACGATCGGAGGACCGAAGGAGCTAACCGCT
TTTTTGCACAACATGGGGGATCATGTAACTCGCCTTGATCGTTGGGAACCGGAGCTGAATGAAGCCATAC
CAAACGACGAGCGTGACACCACGATGCCTGTAGCAATGGCAACAACGTTGCGCAAACTATTAACTGGCGA
ACTACTTACTCTAGCTTCCCGGCAACAATTAATAGACTGGATGGAGGCGGATAAAGTTGCAGGACCACTT
CTGCGCTCGGCCCTTCCGGCTGGCTGGTTTATTGCTGATAAATCTGGAGCCGGTGAGCGTGGGTCTCGCG
GTATCATTGCAGCACTGGGGCCAGATGGTAAGCCCTCCCGTATCGTAGTTATCTACACGACGGGGAGTCA
GGCAACTATGGATGAACGAAATAGACAGATCGCTGAGATAGGTGCCTCACTGATTAAGCATTGGTAACTG
TCAGACCAAGTTTACTCATATATACTTTAGATTGATTTAAAACTTCATTTTTAATTTAAAAGGATCTAGG
TGAAGATCCTTTTTGATAATCTCATGACCAAAATCCCTTAACGTGAGTTTTCGTTCCACTGAGCGTCAGA
CCCCGTAGAAAAGATCAAAGGATCTTCTTGAGATCCTTTTTTTCTGCGCGTAATCTGCTGCTTGCAAACA
AAAAAACCACCGCTACCAGCGGTGGTTTGTTTGCCGGATCAAGAGCTACCAACTCTTTTTCCGAAGGTAA
CTGGCTTCAGCAGAGCGCAGATACCAAATACTGTTCTTCTAGTGTAGCCGTAGTTAGGCCACCACTTCAA
GAACTCTGTAGCACCGCCTACATACCTCGCTCTGCTAATCCTGTTACCAGTGGCTGCTGCCAGTGGCGAT
AAGTCGTGTCTTACCGGGTTGGACTCAAGACGATAGTTACCGGATAAGGCGCAGCGGTCGGGCTGAACGG
GGGGTTCGTGCACACAGCCCAGCTTGGAGCGAACGACCTACACCGAACTGAGATACCTACAGCGTGAGCT
ATGAGAAAGCGCCACGCTTCCCGAAGGGAGAAAGGCGGACAGGTATCCGGTAAGCGGCAGGGTCGGAACA
GGAGAGCGCACGAGGGAGCTTCCAGGGGGAAACGCCTGGTATCTTTATAGTCCTGTCGGGTTTCGCCACC
TCTGACTTGAGCGTCGATTTTTGTGATGCTCGTCAGGGGGGCGGAGCCTATGGAAAAACGCCAGCAACGC
GGCCTTTTTACGGTTCCTGGCCTTTTGCTGGCCTTTTGCTCACATGTTCTTTCCTGCGTTATCCCCTGAT
TCTGTGGATAACCGTATTACCGCCTTTGAGTGAGCTGATACCGCTCGCCGCAGCCGAACGACCGAGCGCA
GCGAGTCAGTGAGCGAGGAAGCGGAAGAGCGCCCAATACGCAAACCGCCTCTCCCCGCGCGTTGGCCGAT
TCATTAATGCAGCTGGCACGACAGGTTTCCCGACTGGAAAGCGGGCAGTGAGCGCAACGCAATTAATGTG
AGTTAGCTCACTCATTAGGCACCCCAGGCTTTACACTTTATGCTTCCGGCTCGTATGTTGTGTGGAATTG
TGAGCGGATAACAATTTCACACAGGAAACAGCTATGACCATGATTACGCCAAGCGCGCAATTAACCCTCA
CTAAAGGGAACAAAAGCTGGAGCTGCAAGCTTAATGTAGTCTTATGCAATACTCTTGTAGTCTTGCAACA
TGGTAACGATGAGTTAGCAACATGCCTTACAAGGAGAGAAAAAGCACCGTGCATGCCGATTGGTGGAAGT
AAGGTGGTACGATCGTGCCTTATTAGGAAGGCAACAGACGGGTCTGACATGGATTGGACGAACCACTGAA
TTGCCGCATTGCAGAGATATTGTATTTAAGTGCCTAGCTCGATACATAAACGGGTCTCTCTGGTTAGACC
AGATCTGAGCCTGGGAGCTCTCTGGCTAACTAGGGAACCCACTGCTTAAGCCTCAATAAAGCTTGCCTTG
AGTGCTTCAAGTAGTGTGTGCCCGTCTGTTGTGTGACTCTGGTAACTAGAGATCCCTCAGACCCTTTTAG
TCAGTGTGGAAAATCTCTAGCAGTGGCGCCCGAACAGGGACTTGAAAGCGAAAGGGAAACCAGAGGAGCT
CTCTCGACGCAGGACTCGGCTTGCTGAAGCGCGCACGGCAAGAGGCGAGGGGCGGCGACTGGTGAGTACG
CCAAAAATTTTGACTAGCGGAGGCTAGAAGGAGAGAGATGGGTGCGAGAGCGTCAGTATTAAGCGGGGGA
GAATTAGATCGCGATGGGAAAAAATTCGGTTAAGGCCAGGGGGAAAGAAAAAATATAAATTAAAACATAT
AGTATGGGCAAGCAGGGAGCTAGAACGATTCGCAGTTAATCCTGGCCTGTTAGAAACATCAGAAGGCTGT
AGACAAATACTGGGACAGCTACAACCATCCCTTCAGACAGGATCAGAAGAACTTAGATCATTATATAATA
CAGTAGCAACCCTCTATTGTGTGCATCAAAGGATAGAGATAAAAGACACCAAGGAAGCTTTAGACAAGAT
AGAGGAAGAGCAAAACAAAAGTAAGACCACCGCACAGCAAGCGGCCGCTGATCTTCAGACCTGGAGGAGG
AGATATGAGGGACAATTGGAGAAGTGAATTATATAAATATAAAGTAGTAAAAATTGAACCATTAGGAGTA
GCACCCACCAAGGCAAAGAGAAGAGTGGTGCAGAGAGAAAAAAGAGCAGTGGGAATAGGAGCTTTGTTCC
TTGGGTTCTTGGGAGCAGCAGGAAGCACTATGGGCGCAGCGTCAATGACGCTGACGGTACAGGCCAGACA
ATTATTGTCTGGTATAGTGCAGCAGCAGAACAATTTGCTGAGGGCTATTGAGGCGCAACAGCATCTGTTG
CAACTCACAGTCTGGGGCATCAAGCAGCTCCAGGCAAGAATCCTGGCTGTGGAAAGATACCTAAAGGATC
AACAGCTCCTGGGGATTTGGGGTTGCTCTGGAAAACTCATTTGCACCACTGCTGTGCCTTGGAATGCTAG
TTGGAGTAATAAATCTCTGGAACAGATTTGGAATCACACGACCTGGATGGAGTGGGACAGAGAAATTAAC
AATTACACAAGCTTAATACACTCCTTAATTGAAGAATCGCAAAACCAGCAAGAAAAGAATGAACAAGAAT
TATTGGAATTAGATAAATGGGCAAGTTTGTGGAATTGGTTTAACATAACAAATTGGCTGTGGTATATAAA
ATTATTCATAATGATAGTAGGAGGCTTGGTAGGTTTAAGAATAGTTTTTGCTGTACTTTCTATAGTGAAT
AGAGTTAGGCAGGGATATTCACCATTATCGTTTCAGACCCACCTCCCAACCCCGAGGGGACCCAGAGAGG
GCCTATTTCCCATGATTCCTTCATATTTGCATATACGATACAAGGCTGTTAGAGAGATAATTAGAATTAA
TTTGACTGTAAACACAAAGATATTAGTACAAAATACGTGACGTAGAAAGTAATAATTTCTTGGGTAGTTT
GCAGTTTTAAAATTATGTTTTAAAATGGACTATCATATGCTTACCGTAACTTGAAAGTATTTCGATTTCT
TGGCTTTATATATCTTGTGGAAAGGACGAAACACCGCCCCCACAGGACTTACCTAGGTTTTAGAGCTAGA
AATAGCAAGTTAAAATAAGGCTAGTCCGTTATCAACTTGAAAAAGTGGCACCGAGTCGGTGCTTTTTTAA
GCTTGGCGTAACTAGATCTTGAGACAAATGGCAGTATTCATCCACAATTTTAAAAGAAAAGGGGGGATTG
GGGGGTACAGTGCAGGGGAAAGAATAGTAGACATAATAGCAACAGACATACAAACTAAAGAATTACAAAA
ACAAATTACAAAAATTCAAAATTTTCGGGTTTATTACAGGGACAGCAGAGATCCACTTTGGCGCCGGCTC
GAGGGGG
Features (pLannotate 1.2.2; 29 found; start..end, strand, type, name):
     14..80      +  CDS            small t antigen (fragment): SV40 (simian virus 40) small t antigen
    106..317     +  promoter       EF-1α core promoter: core promoter for human elongation factor EF-1α
    318..1256    +  intron         EF-1α intron A: intron upstream of the start codon of human EF-1α
   1278..1877    +  CDS            PuroR (fragment): puromycin N-acetyltransferase; pac from Streptomyces; confers resistance to puromycin
   1893..2481    +  misc_feature   WPRE: woodchuck hepatitis virus posttranscriptional regulatory element
   2532..2551    +  misc_feature   cPPT/CTS (fragment): central polypurine tract and central termination sequence of HIV-1
   2553..2786    +  LTR            3' LTR (ΔU3): self-inactivating 3' long terminal repeat (LTR) from HIV-1
   2864..2985    +  polyA_signal   SV40 poly(A) signal: SV40 polyadenylation signal
   3025..3160    +  rep_origin     SV40 ori: SV40 origin of replication
   3181..3199    -  promoter       T7 promoter: promoter for bacteriophage T7 RNA polymerase
   3207..3362    +  CDS            lacZα (fragment): LacZα fragment of β-galactosidase; lacZ fragment
   3367..3795    +  rep_origin     f1 ori (sequence partly withheld): f1 bacteriophage origin of replication; arrow indicates direction of (+) strand synthesis
   3848..3952    +  promoter       AmpR promoter: bla
   3953..4813    +  CDS            AmpR: β-lactamase; bla; confers resistance to ampicillin, carbenicillin, and related antibiotics
   4984..5572    +  rep_origin     ori: high-copy-number ColE1/pMB1/pBR322/pUC origin of replication
   5755..5847    +  CDS            lacI (fragment): lac repressor; lacI; The lac repressor binds to the lac operator to inhibit transcription in E. coli. This inhibition can be relieved by adding lactose or isopropyl-β-D-thiogalactopyranoside (IPTG).
   5860..5881    +  protein_bind   CAP binding site: CAP binding activates transcription in the presence of cAMP. E. coli catabolite activator protein
   5896..5926    +  promoter       lac promoter: promoter for the E. coli lac operon
   5934..5950    +  protein_bind   lac operator: The lac repressor binds to the lac operator to inhibit transcription in E. coli. This inhibition can be relieved by adding lactose or isopropyl-β-D-thiogalactopyranoside (IPTG). lac repressor encoded by lacI
   5995..6013    +  promoter       T3 promoter: promoter for bacteriophage T3 RNA polymerase
   6041..6267    +  promoter       RSV promoter: Rous sarcoma virus enhancer/promoter
   6268..6448    +  LTR            5' LTR (truncated): truncated 5' long terminal repeat (LTR) from HIV-1
   6495..6620    +  misc_feature   HIV-1 Ψ: packaging signal of human immunodeficiency virus type 1
   6604..6967    +  CDS            HIV-1 gag (fragment): gag protein from human immunodeficiency virus 1; gag
   7113..7346    +  misc_feature   RRE: The Rev response element (RRE) of HIV-1 allows for Rev-dependent mRNA export from the nucleus to the cytoplasm.
   7723..7749    +  CDS            Rev (fragment): human immunodeficiency virus 1 (HIV-1) Rev protein; rev; enhances nuclear export of unspliced and incompletely spliced viral mRNAs
   7753..7993    +  promoter       U6 promoter: RNA polymerase III promoter for human U6 snRNA
   8023..8098    +  misc_RNA       gRNA scaffold: guide RNA scaffold for the Streptococcus pyogenes CRISPR/Cas9 system
   8154..8271    +  misc_feature   cPPT/CTS: central polypurine tract and central termination sequence of HIV-1
