[The description below was written by a language model from this plasmid's Addgene catalogue record and pLannotate feature annotations shown in this document.]
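Description:
ITPKA gRNA (BRDN0001146498) is a third-generation lentiviral guide RNA plasmid built on the lentiGuide-Puro backbone, carrying a single sgRNA directed against human ITPKA (inositol-trisphosphate 3-kinase A; designed against the NM_002220.2 reference transcript). It is propagated in E. coli as a high-copy plasmid through a ColE1/pUC-type origin with ampicillin selection from the β-lactamase gene. An f1 origin, an SV40 origin and poly(A) signal, and remnants of lac and T7/T3 promoter elements are also annotated in the backbone.

The lentiviral transfer cassette begins with an RSV promoter fused to a truncated HIV-1 5' LTR, which drives Tat-independent production of the viral genomic RNA in packaging cells. It is followed by the Ψ packaging signal with a partial gag sequence, the Rev response element for nuclear export of the unspliced genome, and a cPPT/CTS that aids nuclear import. The cassette ends in a ΔU3 self-inactivating 3' LTR. Within it, the human U6 RNA polymerase III promoter transcribes the ITPKA-specific spacer joined to the Streptococcus pyogenes Cas9 gRNA scaffold. A separate EF-1α core promoter with its intron A drives the puromycin N-acetyltransferase gene, followed by a WPRE to enhance expression, so transduced mammalian cells can be selected with puromycin.

The plasmid does not encode Cas9, so it must be paired with a separate Cas9 vector or used in cells that already express Cas9. It is one member of a human kinome gRNA collection designed with optimized sgRNA rules, and it is intended for CRISPR-Cas9 targeting of ITPKA in human cells.
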