Addgene plasmid #76856: ITPKA gRNA (BRDN0001146498)
Purpose: 3rd generation lentiviral gRNA plasmid targeting human ITPKA
Depositing lab: John Doench & David Root. Depositing organization: Broad Institute. Publication: Optimized sgRNA design to maximize activity and minimize off-target effects of CRISPR-Cas9. Doench JG, Fusi N, Sullender M, Hegde M, Vaimberg EW, Donovan KF, Smith I, Tothova Z, Wilen C, Orchard R, Virgin HW, Listgarten J, Root DE. Nat Biotechnol. 2016 Jan 18. doi: 10.1038/nbt.3437. PubMed 26780180.
Backbone
  Vector backbone: lentiGuide-Puro
  Backbone manufacturer: Zhang Lab (Addgene plasmid # 52963)
  Vector type: Mammalian Expression, Lentiviral, CRISPR
  Selectable markers: Puromycin
Growth in bacteria
  Bacterial resistance: Ampicillin, 100 μg/mL
  Growth temperature: 37°C
  Growth strain: DH5alpha
  Copy number: High Copy
Gene/Insert
  Gene/Insert name: ITPKA (alt names: ITPKA; NM_002220.2)
  gRNA/shRNA sequence: CCCCCACAGGACTTACCTAG
  Species: H. sapiens (human)
  Entrez Gene: ITPKA (a.k.a. IP3-3KA, IP3KA)
  Promoter: hU6
  Cloning method: Unknown
  Sequencing primers: 5′ U6-F; 3′ pS2-R
Terms and licenses: Academic/Nonprofit Terms; Industry Terms: Not Available to Industry
Depositor comments: The gRNA was designed to target the following Genbank reference sequence(s): NM_002220.2. Note that this plasmid does NOT contain Cas9. It should be used in conjunction with lentiCas9-Blast (Addgene #52962) or otherwise with cell lines already expressing Cas9. Browse the full kinome gRNA library at http://www.addgene.org/pooled-library/broadgpp-human-kinome/ or visit http://www.broadinstitute.org/rnai/public/ for detailed protocols and information.
How to cite: ITPKA gRNA (BRDN0001146498) was a gift from John Doench & David Root (Addgene plasmid # 76856 ; http://n2t.net/addgene:76856 ; RRID:Addgene_76856)
