>Addgene plasmid #76856 | ITPKA gRNA (BRDN0001146498) | depositor partial sequence | sequence record 144316 | Target Sequence
CCCCCACAGGACTTACCTAG
