>Addgene plasmid #76856 | ITPKA gRNA (BRDN0001146498) | addgene partial sequence | sequence record 186639 | hU6-F
AGAAAGTAATAATTTCTTGGGTAGTTTGCAGTTTTAAAATTATGTTTTAAAATGGACTATCATATGCTTA
CCGTAACTTGAAAGTATTTCGATTTCTTGGCTTTATATATCTTGTGGAAAGGACGAAACACCGCCCCCAC
AGGACTTACCTAGGTTTTAGAGCTAGAAATAGCAAGTTAAAATAAGGCTAGTCCGTTATCAACTTGAAAA
AGTGGCACCGAGTCGGTGCTTTTTTAAGCTTGGCGTAACTAGATCTTGAGACAAATGGCAGTATTCATCC
ACAATTTTAAAAGAAAAGGGGGGATTGGGGGGTACAGTGCAGGGGAAAGAATAGTAGACATAATAGCAAC
AGACATACAAACTAAAGAATTACAAAAACAAATTACAAAAATTCAAAATTTTCGGGTTTATTACAGGGAC
AGCAGAGATCCACTTTGGCGCCGGCTCGAGGGGGCCCGGGTGCAAAGATGGATAAAGTTTTAAACAGAGA
GGAATCTTTGCAGCTAATGGACCTTCTAGGTCTTGAAAGGAGTGGGAATTGGCTCCGGTGCCCGTCAGTG
GGCAGAGCGC
